Addgene plasmid #54264: mEmerald-Telethonin-C-18
Purpose: Localization: Scaffold, Excitation: 487, Emission: 509
Depositing lab: Michael Davidson. Depositing organization: Florida State University, Tallahassee.
Backbone
  Vector backbone: mEmerald-C1
  Backbone size w/o insert (bp): 4750
  Vector type: Mammalian Expression
  Selectable markers: Neomycin (select with G418)
Growth in bacteria
  Bacterial resistance: Kanamycin, 50 μg/mL
  Growth temperature: 37°C
  Growth strain: DH5alpha
  Copy number: High Copy
Gene/Insert
  Gene/Insert name: Telethonin (alt name: BC027631.1)
  Species: M. musculus (mouse)
  Promoter: CMV
  Tag / fusion protein: mEmerald (N terminal on backbone)
  Cloning method: Unknown
  Sequencing primers: 5′ CMV-F; 3′ SV40pA-R
Terms and licenses: Academic/Nonprofit Terms; Industry Terms
Depositor comments: . Excitation = 487; Emission = 509. Localization data: Scaffold
How to cite: mEmerald-Telethonin-C-18 was a gift from Michael Davidson (Addgene plasmid # 54264 ; http://n2t.net/addgene:54264 ; RRID:Addgene_54264)
