[The description below was written by a language model from this plasmid's Addgene catalogue record.]
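Description:
mEmerald-Telethonin-C-18 is a mammalian expression plasmid built on the mEmerald-C1 backbone (about 4.75 kb without the insert), a C1-style fluorescent protein fusion vector in which the gene of interest is placed downstream of the fluorescent protein coding sequence. It is maintained in E. coli as a high-copy plasmid under kanamycin selection, and it carries a neomycin resistance marker that allows G418 selection of transfected mammalian cells for stable expression. No feature table accompanies the record, so the specific origin of replication and the regulatory elements driving the resistance cassette are not stated. The listed 3′ sequencing primer suggests an SV40 polyadenylation signal downstream of the insert.

The payload is mouse telethonin, expressed from the CMV promoter as a fusion with mEmerald at its N terminus. mEmerald is a bright, monomeric green fluorescent protein derived from GFP, and the record lists its excitation and emission maxima as 487 nm and 509 nm. The "C-18" in the name most likely denotes the C-type fusion orientation and the length of the linker between the fluorescent protein and telethonin, although the record does not spell this out, and the cloning method is listed as unknown. Telethonin (also called Tcap) is a small muscle protein known for binding titin at the sarcomeric Z-disc, which is consistent with the "scaffold" localization annotated by the depositor. The construct is intended as a fluorescent localization marker, letting users visualize telethonin-containing scaffold structures by live- or fixed-cell fluorescence microscopy after transfection into mammalian cells.
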