>Addgene plasmid #54264 | mEmerald-Telethonin-C-18 | depositor partial sequence | sequence record 84405 | insert sequence
CGTCAGATCCGCTAGCGCTACCGGTCGCCACCATGGTGAGCAAGGGCGAGGAGCTGTTCACCGGGGTGGT
GCCCATCCTGGTCGAGCTGGACGGCGACGTAAACGGCCACAAGTTCAGCGTGTCCGGCGAGGGCGAGGGC
GATGCCACCTACGGCAAGCTGACCCTGAAGTTCATCTGCACCACCGGCAAGCTGCCCGTGCCCTGGCCCA
CCCTCGTGACCACCTTGACCTACGGCGTGCAGTGCTTCGCCCGCTACCCCGACCACATGAAGCAGCACGA
CTTCTTCAAGTCCGCCATGCCCGAAGGCTACGTCCAGGAGCGCACCATCTTCTTCAAGGACGACGGCAAC
TACAAGACCCGCGCCGAGGTGAAGTTCGAGGGCGACACCCTGGTGAACCGCATCGAGCTGAAGGGCATCG
ACTTCAAGGAGGACGGCAACATCCTGGGGCACAAGCTGGAGTACAACTACAACAGCCACAAGGTCTATAT
CACCGCCGACAAGCAGAAGAACGGCATCAAGGTGAACTTCAAGACCCGCCACAACATCGAGGACGGCAGC
GTGCAGCTCGCCGACCACTACCAGCAGAACACCCCCATCGGCGACGGCCCCGTGCTGCTGCCCGACAACC
ACTACCTGAGCACCCAGTCCAAGCTGAGCAAAGACCCCAACGAGAAGCGCGATCACATGGTCCTGCTGGA
GTTCGTGACCGCCGCCGGGATCACTCTCGGCATGGACGAGCTGTACAAGTCCGGACTCAGATCTCGAGAG
TCCAGTGGATATTCGTCTCGGTCGGGTGGAAGCGCCACTTCAGAGCTGAGCTGCCAAGTGTCTGAGGAGA
ACCAGGAACGCAGGGAAGCCTTCTGGGCTGAGTGGAAAGACCTGACTCTGTCTACCCGGCCGGAAGAGGG
ATGCTCCTTGCACGAGGAGGATACACAGAGGCATGAGACCTACCACCGGCAGGGACAGTGTCAGGCGGTG
GTACAGCGCTCACCATGGCTGGTGATGCGCCTGGGTATCCTCGGCCGTGGGCTACAGGAATACCAGCTGC
CGTACCAGCGGGTGCTGCCCCTACCCATCTTCACGCCCACCAAGGTGGGGGCCTCCAAGGAGGAGCGCGA
GGAGACCCCCATCCAGCTTCGGGAGCTGCTGGCCCTGGAGACGGCCCTGGGCGGCCAGTGCGTGGAGCGC
CAGGACGTGGCTGAGATCACAAAGCAGCTTCCCCCTGTGGTGCCAGTCAGCAAACCCGGGCCCCTGCGCC
GTACCCTGTCTCGATCCATGTCTCAGGAAGCTCAGAGAGGCTGAGAATTCTGCAGTCGACGGTACCGCGG
GCCCGGGATCCACCGGATCTAGATAACTGATC
