>Addgene plasmid #54264 | mEmerald-Telethonin-C-18 | addgene partial sequence | sequence record 92355 | EGFP-C 5'-CATGGTCCTGCTGGAGTTCGTG-3'
GACGAGCTGTACAAGTCCGGACTCAGATCTCGAGAGTCCAGTGGATATTCGTCTCGGTCGGGTGGAAGCG
CCACTTCAGAGCTGAGCTGCCAAGTGTCTGAGGAGAACCAGGAACGCAGGGAAGCCTTCTGGGCTGAGTG
GAAAGACCTGACTCTGTCTACCCGGCCGGAAGAGGGATGCTCCTTGCACGAGGAGGATACACAGAGGCAT
GAGACCTACCACCGGCAGGGACAGTGTCAGGCGGTGGTACAGCGCTCACCATGGCTGGTGATGCGCCTGG
GTATCCTCGGCCGTGGGCTACAGGAATACCAGCTGCCGTACCAGCGGGTGCTGCCCCTACCCATCTTCAC
GCCCACCAAGGTGGGGGCCTCCAAGGAGGAGCGCGAGGAGACCCCCATCCAGCTTCGGGAGCTGCTGGCC
CTGGAGACGGCCCTGGGCGGCCAGTGCGTGGAGCGCCAGGACGTGGCTGAGATCACAAAGCAGCTTCCCC
CTGTGGTGCCAGTCAGCAAACCCGGGCCCCTGCGCCGTACCCTGTCTCGATCCATGTCTCAGGAAGCTCA
GAGAGGCTGAGAATTCTGCAGTCGACGGTACCGCGGGCCCGGGATCCACCGGATCTAGATAACTGATCAT
AATCAGCCATACCACATTTGTAGAGGTTTTACTTGCTTTAAAAAACCTCCCACACCTCCCCCTGAACCTG
AAACATAAAATGAATGCAATTGTTGTTGTTAACTTGTTTATTGCAGCTTATAATGGTTACAAATAAAGCA
ATAGCATCACAAATTTCACAAATAAAGCATTT
